>Addgene plasmid #126184 | pBbS9c-RFP | addgene full sequence | sequence record 330531 | Addgene NGS Result
CTGATGGCTAGCTCAGTCCTAGGGATTATGCTAGCAGGTTTAATCGAATTCAAAAGATCTTTTAAGAAGG
AGATATACATATGGCGAGTAGCGAAGACGTTATCAAAGAGTTCATGCGTTTCAAAGTTCGTATGGAAGGT
TCCGTTAACGGTCACGAGTTCGAAATCGAAGGTGAAGGTGAAGGTCGTCCGTACGAAGGTACCCAGACCG
CTAAACTGAAAGTTACCAAAGGTGGTCCGCTGCCGTTCGCTTGGGACATCCTGTCCCCGCAGTTCCAGTA
CGGTTCCAAAGCTTACGTTAAACACCCGGCTGACATCCCGGACTACCTGAAACTGTCCTTCCCGGAAGGT
TTCAAATGGGAACGTGTTATGAACTTCGAAGACGGTGGTGTTGTTACCGTTACCCAGGACTCCTCCCTGC
AAGACGGTGAGTTCATCTACAAAGTTAAACTGCGTGGTACCAACTTCCCGTCCGACGGTCCGGTTATGCA
GAAAAAAACCATGGGTTGGGAAGCTTCCACCGAACGTATGTACCCGGAAGACGGTGCTCTGAAAGGTGAA
ATCAAAATGCGTCTGAAACTGAAAGACGGTGGTCACTACGACGCTGAAGTTAAAACCACCTACATGGCTA
AAAAACCGGTTCAGCTGCCGGGTGCTTACAAAACCGACATCAAACTGGACATCACCTCCCACAACGAAGA
CTACACCATCGTTGAACAGTACGAACGTGCTGAAGGTCGTCACTCCACCGGTGCTTAAGGATCCAAACTC
GAGTAAGGATCTCCAGGCATCAAATAAAACGAAAGGCTCAGTCGAAAGACTGGGCCTTTCGTTTTATCTG
TTGTTTGTCGGTGAACGCTCTCTACTAGAGTCACACTGGCTCACCTTCGGGTGGGCCTTTCTGCGTTTAT
ACCTAGGGTACGGGTTTTGCTGCCCGCAAACGGGCTGTTCTGGTGTTGCTAGTTTGTTATCAGAATCGCA
GATCCGGCTTCAGCCGGTTTGCCGGCTGAAAGCGCTATTTCTTCCAGAATTGCCATGATTTTTTCCCCAC
GGGAGGCGTCACTGGCTCCCGTGTTGTCGGCAGCTTTGATTCGATAAGCAGCATCGCCTGTTTCAGGCTG
TCTATGTGTGACTGTTGAGCTGTAACAAGTTGTCTCAGGTGTTCAATTTCATGTTCTAGTTGCTTTGTTT
TACTGGTTTCACCTGTTCTATTAGGTGTTACATGCTGTTCATCTGTTACATTGTCGATCTGTTCATGGTG
AACAGCTTTGAATGCACCAAAAACTCGTAAAAGCTCTGATGTATCTATCTTTTTTACACCGTTTTCATCT
GTGCATATGGACAGTTTTCCCTTTGATATGTAACGGTGAACAGTTGTTCTACTTTTGTTTGTTAGTCTTG
ATGCTTCACTGATAGATACAAGAGCCATAAGAACCTCAGATCCTTCCGTATTTAGCCAGTATGTTCTCTA
GTGTGGTTCGTTGTTTTTGCGTGAGCCATGAGAACGAACCATTGAGATCATACTTACTTTGCATGTCACT
CAAAAATTTTGCCTCAAAACTGGTGAGCTGAATTTTTGCAGTTAAAGCATCGTGTAGTGTTTTTCTTAGT
CCGTTATGTAGGTAGGAATCTGATGTAATGGTTGTTGGTATTTTGTCACCATTCATTTTTATCTGGTTGT
TCTCAAGTTCGGTTACGAGATCCATTTGTCTATCTAGTTCAACTTGGAAAATCAACGTATCAGTCGGGCG
GCCTCGCTTATCAACCACCAATTTCATATTGCTGTAAGTGTTTAAATCTTTACTTATTGGTTTCAAAACC
CATTGGTTAAGCCTTTTAAACTCATGGTAGTTATTTTCAAGCATTAACATGAACTTAAATTCATCAAGGC
TAATCTCTATATTTGCCTTGTGAGTTTTCTTTTGTGTTAGTTCTTTTAATAACCACTCATAAATCCTCAT
AGAGTATTTGTTTTCAAAAGACTTAACATGTTCCAGATTATATTTTATGAATTTTTTTAACTGGAAAAGA
TAAGGCAATATCTCTTCACTAAAAACTAATTCTAATTTTTCGCTTGAGAACTTGGCATAGTTTGTCCACT
GGAAAATCTCAAAGCCTTTAACCAAAGGATTCCTGATTTCCACAGTTCTCGTCATCAGCTCTCTGGTTGC
TTTAGCTAATACACCATAAGCATTTTCCCTACTGATGTTCATCATCTGAGCGTATTGGTTATAAGTGAAC
GATACCGTCCGTTCTTTCCTTGTAGGGTTTTCAATCGTGGGGTTGAGTAGTGCCACACAGCATAAAATTA
GCTTGGTTTCATGCTCCGTTAAGTCATAGCGACTAATCGCTAGTTCATTTGCTTTGAAAACAACTAATTC
AGACATACATCTCAATTGGTCTAGGTGATTTTAATCACTATACCAATTGAGATGGGCTAGTCAATGATAA
TTACTAGTCCTTTTCCCGGGTGATCTGGGTATCTGTAAATTCTGCTAGACCTTTGCTGGAAAACTTGTAA
ATTCTGCTAGACCCTCTGTAAATTCCGCTAGACCTTTGTGTGTTTTTTTTGTTTATATTCAAGTGGTTAT
AATTTATAGAATAAAGAAAGAATAAAAAAAGATAAAAAGAATAGATCCCAGCCCTGTGTATAACTCACTA
CTTTAGTCAGTTCCGCAGTATTACAAAAGGATGTCGCAAACGCTGTTTGCTCCTCTACAAAACAGACCTT
AAAACCCTAAAGGCTTAAGTAGCACCCTCGCAAGCTCGGGCAAATCGCTGAATATTCCTTTTGTCTCCGA
CCATCAGGCACCTGAGTCGCTGTCTTTTTCGTGACATTCAGTTCGCTGCGCTCACGGCTCTGGCAGTGAA
TGGGGGTAAATGGCACTACAGGCGCCTTTTATGGATTCATGCAAGGAAACTACCCATAATACAAGAAAAG
CCCGTCACGGGCTTCTCAGGGCGTTTTATGGCGGGTCTGCTATGTGGTGCTATCTGACTTTTTGCTGTTC
AGCAGTTCCTGCCCTCTGATTTTCCAGTCTGACCACTTCGGATTATCCCGTGACAGGTCATTCAGACTGG
CTAATGCACCCAGTAAGGCAGCGGTATCATCAACAGGCTTACCCGTCTTACTGTCCCTAGTGCTTGGATT
CTCACCAATAAAAAACGCCCGGCGGCAACCGAGCGTTCTGAACAAATCCAGATGGAGTTCTGAGGTCATT
ACTGGATCTATCAACAGGAGTCCAAGCGAGCTCGATATCAAATTACGCCCCGCCCTGCCACTCATCGCAG
TACTGTTGTAATTCATTAAGCATTCTGCCGACATGGAAGCCATCACAAACGGCATGATGAACCTGAATCG
CCAGCGGCATCAGCACCTTGTCGCCTTGCGTATAATATTTGCCCATGGTGAAAACGGGGGCGAAGAAGTT
GTCCATATTGGCCACGTTTAAATCAAAACTGGTGAAACTCACCCAGGGATTGGCTGAGACGAAAAACATA
TTCTCAATAAACCCTTTAGGGAAATAGGCCAGGTTTTCACCGTAACACGCCACATCTTGCGAATATATGT
GTAGAAACTGCCGGAAATCGTCGTGGTATTCACTCCAGAGCGATGAAAACGTTTCAGTTTGCTCATGGAA
AACGGTGTAACAAGGGTGAACACTATCCCATATCACCAGCTCACCGTCTTTCATTGCCATACGAAATTCC
GGATGAGCATTCATCAGGCGGGCAAGAATGTGAATAAAGGCCGGATAAAACTTGTGCTTATTTTTCTTTA
CGGTCTTTAAAAAGGCCGTAATATCCAGCTGAACGGTCTGGTTATAGGTACATTGAGCAACTGACTGAAA
TGCCTCAAAATGTTCTTTACGATGCCATTGGGATATATCAACGGTGGTATATCCAGTGATTTTTTTCTCC
ATTTTAGCTTCCTTAGCTCCTGAAAATCTCGATAACTCAAAAAATACGCCCGGTAGTGATCTTATTTCAT
TATGGTGAAAGTTGGAACCTCTTACGTGCCGATCAACGTCTCATTTTCGCCAGATATCGACGTC
Features (pLannotate 1.2.2; 9 found; start..end, strand, type, name):
      7..23      +  promoter       J23119(SpeI) promoter (fragment): bacterial promoter (Registry of Standard Biological Parts BBa J23119) modified to end with an SpeI site
     81..758     +  CDS            mRFP1: monomeric derivative of DsRed (Campbell et al., 2002)
    791..862     +  terminator     rrnB T1 terminator: transcription terminator T1 from the E. coli rrnB gene
    878..905     +  terminator     T7Te terminator: phage T7 early transcription terminator
   1436..2386    -  CDS            Rep101: RepA protein needed for replication with the pSC101 origin; rep101
   2434..2656    -  rep_origin     pSC101 ori: low-copy replication origin that requires the Rep101 protein
   3148..3242    -  terminator     lambda t0 terminator: transcription terminator from phage lambda
   3266..3922    -  CDS            cat: CAT_ECOLX - Experimental evidence at protein level: Swiss-Prot protein existence level 1. This enzyme is an effector of chloramphenicol resistance in bacteria. From Escherichia coli. This protein is used as a marker in many commonly used cloning vectors, such as pACYC184.
   3923..4025    -  promoter       cat promoter: promoter of the E. coli cat gene encoding chloramphenicol acetyltransferase
