[The description below was written by a language model from this plasmid's Addgene catalogue record and pLannotate feature annotations shown in this document.]
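Description:
pBbS9c-RFP is a low-copy bacterial expression plasmid from the pBb (BglBrick-compatible) vector family, built for constitutive gene expression in Escherichia coli and used in synthetic biology work. The sequenced record is 4,054 nt. Replication depends on the pSC101 origin together with its Rep101 (RepA) initiator protein, which is encoded next to the origin and accounts for the low copy number listed in the catalogue entry. Selection is by chloramphenicol resistance, provided by a cat (chloramphenicol acetyltransferase) gene driven by its own promoter and followed by the phage lambda t0 terminator. This marker cassette and the replication module lie on the opposite strand from the expression cassette.

The payload is a 678 bp synthetic RFP gene, annotated as mRFP1, the monomeric derivative of DsRed. The catalogue names the promoter as J23113, a member of the Anderson collection of constitutive sigma-70 promoters from the Registry of Standard Biological Parts. The automated annotation instead flags a short fragment matching J23119 upstream of the coding sequence. That likely reflects the sequence similarity among members of this promoter family rather than a true discrepancy, though the feature table alone cannot confirm it. Transcription ends at a double terminator made up of rrnB T1 and the phage T7 early terminator T7Te, which insulates the cassette from the rest of the backbone.

With no inducer required, red fluorescence reports directly on the expression level set by this promoter and origin combination. The associated publication concerns a tool for selecting and predicting E. coli expression vectors. BglBrick compatibility suggests the RFP can be exchanged for a gene of interest using standard assembly, and the depositor notes that the plasmid itself was built by In-Fusion cloning.
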