Addgene plasmid #126184: pBbS9c-RFP
Purpose: Constitutive expression vector for Escherichia coli. BglBrick compatible.
Depositing lab: Nigel Scrutton. Depositing organization: University of Manchester. Publication: SelProm: A Queryable and Predictive Expression Vector Selection Tool for Escherichia coli. Jervis AJ, Carbonell P, Taylor S, Sung R, Dunstan MS, Robinson CJ, Breitling R, Takano E, Scrutton NS. ACS Synth Biol. 2019 Mar 18. doi: 10.1021/acssynbio.8b00399. PubMed 30870592.
Backbone
  Vector backbone: pBb
  Backbone size w/o insert (bp): 3590
  Vector type: Bacterial Expression, Synthetic Biology
Growth in bacteria
  Bacterial resistance: Chloramphenicol, 25 μg/mL
  Growth temperature: 37°C
  Growth strain: DH5alpha
  Growth instructions: Grow bacterial cultures in 20µM Chloramphemicol
  Copy number: Low Copy
Gene/Insert
  Gene/Insert name: RFP
  Species: Synthetic
  Insert size (bp): 678
  Promoter: J23113
  Cloning method: Unknown
  Sequencing primers: 5′ GGTAGTGATCTTATTTCATTATGGTG
Terms and licenses: Academic/Nonprofit Terms; Industry Terms: Not Available to Industry
Depositor comments: Grow bacterial cultures in 20 micromolar Chloramphenicol. Cloning method was In-Fusion.
How to cite: pBbS9c-RFP was a gift from Nigel Scrutton (Addgene plasmid # 126184 ; http://n2t.net/addgene:126184 ; RRID:Addgene_126184)
